>Addgene plasmid #113176 | pAW184 | addgene full sequence | sequence record 217609 | Addgene NGS Result
GGGGAATTGTGAGCGGATAACAATTCCCCTGTAGAAATAATTTTGTTTAACTTTAATAAGGAGATATACC
ATGGCGATGACCTGGCTTCCCCTTAATCCCATTCCACTCAAAGATCGCGTCTCCATGATCTTTCTGCAAT
ATGGGCAGATCGATGTAATAGATGGCGCGTTTGTACTTATCGACAAGACAGGGATCCGCACTCATATTCC
TGTTGGCTCGGTTGCCTGCATCATGCTGGAACCTGGTACACGGGTTTCGCATGCAGCTGTACGCCTGGCT
GCGCAAGTTGGAACATTGTTGGTATGGGTGGGGGAAGCGGGCGTTCGTGTTTATGCTTCTGGTCAGCCTG
GAGGTGCGCGTTCAGATAAGCTGCTCTATCAGGCAAAACTTGCTCTGGATGAAGATTTGGCACTGAAGGT
CGTACGTAAAATGTTTGAACTTCGGTTTGGAGAACCTGCGCCTGCCCGGCGCTCCGTAGAGCAACTCAGA
GGTATAGAAGGCAGTCGCGTGCGGGCAACCTACGCACTTCTGGCGAAGCAATACGGCGTGACATGGAATG
GACGTCGCTACGATCCGAAAGACTGGGAAAAGGGCGATACGATCAACCAATGCATTAGCGCTGCAACTTC
CTGTTTATACGGCGTAACTGAAGCGGCGATACTTGCAGCTGGTTATGCACCAGCTATTGGGTTTGTGCAT
ACAGGAAAGCCTCTTTCCTTTGTTTACGATATTGCAGACATCATTAAATTTGACACTGTTGTACCGAAAG
CTTTTGAGATAGCGCGTCGTAACCCTGGTGAGCCGGACCGGGAAGTCCGTTTGGCGTGCAGGGATATTTT
TCGCAGTAGTAAAACATTAGCCAAATTGATTCCGCTTATAGAGGACGTGCTTGCCGCTGGAGAAATACAA
CCGCCGGCCCCACCTGAAGATGCACAGCCTGTTGCCATTCCGCTTCCTGTTTCACTGGGAGATGCAGGCC
ATCGCTCGAGCTGAAGGAGATATACC
[282 nt withheld, positions 1007-1288]
TGAGCGGCCGCACTCGAGTCTGGTAAAGAAACCGCTGCTGCGAAATTTGAACGCCAGCACATGGACTCGT
CTACTAGCGCAGCTTAATTAACCTAGGCTGCTGCCACCGCTGAGCAATAACTAGCATAACCCCTTGGGGC
CTCTAAACGGGTCTTGAGGGGTTTTTTGCTGAAACCTCAGGCATTTGAGAAGCACACGGTCACACTGCTT
CCGGTAGTCAATAAACCGGTAAACCAGCAATAGACATAAGCGGCTATTTAACGACCCTGCCCTGAACCGA
CGACCGGGTCATCGTGGCCGGATCTTGCGGCCCCTCGGCTTGAACGAATTGTTAGACATTATTTGCCGAC
TACCTTGGTGATCTCGCCTTTCACGTAGTGGACAAATTCTTCCAACTGATCTGCGCGCGAGGCCAAGCGA
TCTTCTTCTTGTCCAAGATAAGCCTGTCTAGCTTCAAGTATGACGGGCTGATACTGGGCCGGCAGGCGCT
CCATTGCCCAGTCGGCAGCGACATCCTTCGGCGCGATTTTGCCGGTTACTGCGCTGTACCAAATGCGGGA
CAACGTAAGCACTACATTTCGCTCATCGCCAGCCCAGTCGGGCGGCGAGTTCCATAGCGTTAAGGTTTCA
TTTAGCGCCTCAAATAGATCCTGTTCAGGAACCGGATCAAAGAGTTCCTCCGCCGCTGGACCTACCAAGG
CAACGCTATGTTCTCTTGCTTTTGTCAGCAAGATAGCCAGATCAATGTCGATCGTGGCTGGCTCGAAGAT
ACCTGCAAGAATGTCATTGCGCTGCCATTCTCCAAATTGCAGTTCGCGCTTAGCTGGATAACGCCACGGA
ATGATGTCGTCGTGCACAACAATGGTGACTTCTACAGCGCGGAGAATCTCGCTCTCTCCAGGGGAAGCCG
AAGTTTCCAAAAGGTCGTTGATCAAAGCTCGCCGCGTTGTTTCATCAAGCCTTACGGTCACCGTAACCAG
CAAATCAATATCACTGTGTGGCTTCAGGCCGCCATCCACTGCGGAGCCGTACAAATGTACGGCCAGCAAC
GTCGGTTCGAGATGGCGCTCGATGACGCCAACTACCTCTGATAGTTGAGTCGATACTTCGGCGATCACCG
CTTCCCTCATACTCTTCCTTTTTCAATATTATTGAAGCATTTATCAGGGTTATTGTCTCATGAGCGGATA
CATATTTGAATGTATTTAGAAAAATAAACAAATAGCTAGCTCACTCGGTCGCTACGCTCCGGGCGTGAGA
CTGCGGCGGGCGCTGCGGACACATACAAAGTTACCCACAGATTCCGTGGATAAGCAGGGGACTAACATGT
GAGGCAAAACAGCAGGGCCGCGCCGGTGGCGTTTTTCCATAGGCTCCGCCCTCCTGCCAGAGTTCACATA
AACAGACGCTTTTCCGGTGCATCTGTGGGAGCCGTGAGGCTCAACCATGAATCTGACAGTACGGGCGAAA
CCCGACAGGACTTAAAGATCCCCACCGTTTCCGGCGGGTCGCTCCCTCTTGCGCTCTCCTGTTCCGACCC
TGCCGTTTACCGGATACCTGTTCCGCCTTTCTCCCTTACGGGAAGTGTGGCGCTTTCTCATAGCTCACAC
ACTGGTATCTCGGCTCGGTGTAGGTCGTTCGCTCCAAGCTGGGCTGTAAGCAAGAACTCCCCGTTCAGCC
CGACTGCTGCGCCTTATCCGGTAACTGTTCACTTGAGTCCAACCCGGAAAAGCACGGTAAAACGCCACTG
GCAGCAGCCATTGGTAACTGGGAGTTCGCAGAGGATTTGTTTAGCTAAACACGCGGTTGCTCTTGAAGTG
TGCGCCAAAGTCCGGCTACACTGGAAGGACAGATTTGGTTGCTGTGCTCTGCGAAAGCCAGTTACCACGG
TTAAGCAGTTCCCCAACTGACTTAACCTTCGATCAAACCACCTCCCCAGGTGGTTTTTTCGTTTACAGGG
CAAAAGATTACGCGCAGAAAAAAAGGATCTCAAGAAGATCCTTTGATCTTTTCTACTGAACCGCTCTAGA
TTTCAGTGCAATTTATCTCTTCAAATGTAGCACCTGAAGTCAGCCCCATACGATATAAGTTGTAATTCTC
ATGTTAGTCATGCCCCGCGCCCACCGGAAGGAGCTGACTGGGTTGAAGGCTCTCAAGGGCATCGGTCGAG
ATCCCGGTGCCTAATGAGTGAGCTAACTTACATTAATTGCGTTGCGCTCACTGCCCGCTTTCCAGTCGGG
AAACCTGTCGTGCCAGCTGCATTAATGAATCGGCCAACGCGCGGGGAGAGGCGGTTTGCGTATTGGGCGC
CAGGGTGGTTTTTCTTTTCACCAGTGAGACGGGCAACAGCTGATTGCCCTTCACCGCCTGGCCCTGAGAG
AGTTGCAGCAAGCGGTCCACGCTGGTTTGCCCCAGCAGGCGAAAATCCTGTTTGATGGTGGTTAACGGCG
GGATATAACATGAGCTGTCTTCGGTATCGTCGTATCCCACTACCGAGATGTCCGCACCAACGCGCAGCCC
GGACTCGGTAATGGCGCGCATTGCGCCCAGCGCCATCTGATCGTTGGCAACCAGCATCGCAGTGGGAACG
ATGCCCTCATTCAGCATTTGCATGGTTTGTTGAAAACCGGACATGGCACTCCAGTCGCCTTCCCGTTCCG
CTATCGGCTGAATTTGATTGCGAGTGAGATATTTATGCCAGCCAGCCAGACGCAGACGCGCCGAGACAGA
ACTTAATGGGCCCGCTAACAGCGCGATTTGCTGGTGACCCAATGCGACCAGATGCTCCACGCCCAGTCGC
GTACCGTCTTCATGGGAGAAAATAATACTGTTGATGGGTGTCTGGTCAGAGACATCAAGAAATAACGCCG
GAACATTAGTGCAGGCAGCTTCCACAGCAATGGCATCCTGGTCATCCAGCGGATAGTTAATGATCAGCCC
ACTGACGCGTTGCGCGAGAAGATTGTGCACCGCCGCTTTACAGGCTTCGACGCCGCTTCGTTCTACCATC
GACACCACCACGCTGGCACCCAGTTGATCGGCGCGAGATTTAATCGCCGCGACAATTTGCGACGGCGCGT
GCAGGGCCAGACTGGAGGTGGCAACGCCAATCAGCAACGACTGTTTGCCCGCCAGTTGTTGTGCCACGCG
GTTGGGAATGTAATTCAGCTCCGCCATCGCCGCTTCCACTTTTTCCCGCGTTTTCGCAGAAACGTGGCTG
GCCTGGTTCACCACGCGGGAAACGGTCTGATAAGAGACACCGGCATACTCTGCGACATCGTATAACGTTA
CTGGTTTCACATTCACCACCCTGAATTGACTCTCTTCCGGGCGCTATCATGCCATACCGCGAAAGGTTTT
GCGCCATTCGATGGTGTCCGGGATCTCGACGCTCTCCCTTATGCGACTCCTGCATTAGGAAATTAATACG
ACTCACTATA
Features (pLannotate 1.2.2; 16 found; start..end, strand, type, name):
      3..27      +  protein_bind   lac operator: The lac repressor binds to the lac operator to inhibit transcription in E. coli. This inhibition can be relieved by adding lactose or isopropyl-β-D-thiogalactopyranoside (IPTG). lac repressor encoded by lacI
     42..64      +  RBS            RBS: efficient ribosome binding site from bacteriophage T7 gene 10 (Olins and Rangwala, 1989)
     77..991     +  CDS            ygbT: CAS1_ECOLI - Also known as cas1. Experimental evidence at protein level: Swiss-Prot protein existence level 1. CRISPR (clustered regularly interspaced short palindromic repeat), is an adaptive immune system that provides protection against mobile genetic elements (viruses, transposable elements and conjugative plasmids) (PubMed:21255106, PubMed:24920831, PubMed:24793649). CRISPR clusters contain sequences complementary to antecedent mobile elements and target invading nucleic acids. CRISPR clusters are transcribed and processed into CRISPR RNA (crRNA). The Cas1-Cas2 complex is involved in CRIS
   1007..1288    +  CDS            ygbF (sequence withheld): CAS2_ECOLI - Also known as cas2. Experimental evidence at protein level: Swiss-Prot protein existence level 1. CRISPR (clustered regularly interspaced short palindromic repeat), is an adaptive immune system that provides protection against mobile genetic elements (viruses, transposable elements and conjugative plasmids) (PubMed:21255106, PubMed:24920831, PubMed:24793649). CRISPR clusters contain sequences complementary to antecedent mobile elements and target invading nucleic acids. CRISPR clusters are transcribed and processed into CRISPR RNA (crRNA). The Cas1-Cas2 complex is involved in CRIS
   1313..1354    +  CDS            S-Tag (fragment): affinity and epitope tag derived from pancreatic ribonuclease A
   1384..1401    +  CDS            SET1 (fragment): solubility-enhancement tag derived from T7 phage gene 10B
   1409..1456    +  terminator     T7 terminator: transcription terminator for bacteriophage T7 RNA polymerase
   1627..2418    -  CDS            SmR: aminoglycoside adenylyltransferase (Murphy, 1985); aadA; confers resistance to spectinomycin and streptomycin
   2419..2510    -  promoter       AmpR promoter: bla
   2558..3296    -  rep_origin     CloDF13 ori: Plasmids containing the CloDF13 (CDF) origin of replication can be propagated in E. coli cells that contain additional plasmids with compatible origins.
   3393..3457    -  CDS            TcR (fragment): tetracycline efflux protein; tet; confers resistance to tetracycline
   3472..3493    -  protein_bind   CAP binding site: CAP binding activates transcription in the presence of cAMP. E. coli catabolite activator protein
   3506..4588    -  CDS            lacI: lac repressor; lacI; The lac repressor binds to the lac operator to inhibit transcription in E. coli. This inhibition can be relieved by adding lactose or isopropyl-β-D-thiogalactopyranoside (IPTG).
   4589..4666    -  promoter       lacI promoter: lacI
   4674..4709    -  CDS            TcR (fragment): tetracycline efflux protein; tet; confers resistance to tetracycline
   4712..2       +  promoter       T7 promoter (across the origin): promoter for bacteriophage T7 RNA polymerase
