[The description below was written by a language model from this plasmid's Addgene catalogue record and pLannotate feature annotations shown in this document.]
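Description:
pAW184 is a bacterial expression plasmid built on the pCDF1b backbone for co-producing untagged E. coli Cas1 carrying the R112A substitution together with E. coli Cas2. The 4,728 bp vector replicates from the CloDF13 (CDF) origin, which is recorded as low copy and is compatible with other common origins, so it can be maintained alongside additional plasmids in the same cell. Selection relies on the aadA aminoglycoside adenylyltransferase gene (SmR), driven here by the bla promoter, which confers streptomycin and spectinomycin resistance.

Expression is driven by a T7 promoter that spans the sequence origin and is followed immediately by a lac operator and the strong ribosome binding site from T7 gene 10. The plasmid also carries lacI with its own promoter, so transcription is repressed until IPTG induction and requires a host supplying T7 RNA polymerase. The cas1 (ygbT) and cas2 (ygbF) reading frames lie in tandem on the same strand, separated by only a short gap, and appear to be transcribed as a single message ending at the T7 terminator. Short S-Tag and SET1 fragments are annotated downstream of cas2. These seem to be backbone remnants, consistent with the stated untagged design, although the record does not show explicitly that they go untranslated. The small TcR fragments and the CAP binding site flanking lacI are likewise likely incidental backbone matches.

Cas1 and Cas2 form the complex that integrates new spacers into CRISPR arrays during adaptation. The record does not state the functional effect of R112A. The associated work concerns structures of the CRISPR integration complex, which suggests use in producing mutant Cas1–Cas2 for biochemical or structural study.
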