Addgene plasmid #113176: pAW184
Purpose: E. coli expression vector for untagged E. coli Cas1 R112A + Cas2
Depositing lab: Jennifer Doudna. Depositing organization: University of California, Berkeley. Publication: Structures of the CRISPR genome integration complex. Wright AV, Liu JJ, Knott GJ, Doxzen KW, Nogales E, Doudna JA. Science. 2017 Sep 15;357(6356):1113-1118. doi: 10.1126/science.aao0679. Epub 2017 Jul 20. PubMed 28729350.
Backbone
  Vector backbone: pCDF1b
  Backbone size w/o insert (bp): 4000
  Total vector size (bp): 4728
  Vector type: Bacterial Expression
Growth in bacteria
  Bacterial resistance: Streptomycin, 50 μg/mL
  Growth temperature: 37°C
  Growth strain: DH5alpha
  Copy number: Low Copy
Gene/Insert 1
  Gene/Insert name: Cas1
  Species: E. coli
  Insert size (bp): 924
  Mutation: R112A
Gene/Insert 2
  Gene/Insert name: Cas2
  Species: E. coli
  Insert size (bp): 285
Terms and licenses: Academic/Nonprofit Terms; Industry Terms: Not Available to Industry
How to cite: pAW184 was a gift from Jennifer Doudna (Addgene plasmid # 113176 ; http://n2t.net/addgene:113176 ; RRID:Addgene_113176)
